>Addgene plasmid #139085 | pHCKan-ytfKp-GFPuv | addgene full sequence | sequence record 276373 | Addgene NGS Result
CAGTCCAGTTACGCTGGAGTCTGAGGCTCGTCCTGAATGATATCAAGCTTGAATTCGTTCTTCGGTAAAA
AGATAATTCTGAATAATTGTAACCTTTAGGTAAAAAAAGTTATACGCGGTGGAAACATTGCCCGGATAGT
CTATAGTCACTAAGCATTAAAATTTGCGCCTCATAATATGTAGGAGGATAATCTATGGCTAGCAAAGGAG
AAGAACTTTTCACTGGAGTTGTCCCAATTCTTGTTGAATTAGATGGTGATGTTAATGGGCACAAATTTTC
TGTCAGTGGAGAGGGTGAAGGTGATGCTACATACGGAAAGCTTACCCTTAAATTTATTTGCACTACTGGA
AAACTACCTGTTCCATGGCCAACACTTGTCACTACTTTCTCTTATGGTGTTCAATGCTTTTCCCGTTATC
CGGATCATATGAAACGGCATGACTTTTTCAAGAGTGCCATGCCCGAAGGTTATGTACAGGAACGCACTAT
ATCTTTCAAAGATGACGGGAACTACAAGACGCGTGCTGAAGTCAAGTTTGAAGGTGATACCCTTGTTAAT
CGTATCGAGTTAAAAGGTATTGATTTTAAAGAAGATGGAAACATTCTCGGACACAAACTCGAGTACAACT
ATAACTCACACAATGTATACATCACGGCAGACAAACAAAAGAATGGAATCAAAGCTAACTTCAAAATTCG
CCACAACATTGAAGATGGATCCGTTCAACTAGCAGACCATTATCAACAAAATACTCCAATTGGCGATGGC
CCTGTCCTTTTACCAGACAACCATTACCTGTCGACACAATCTGCCCTTTCGAAAGATCCCAACGAAAAGC
GTGACCACATGGTCCTTCTTGAGTTTGTAACTGCTGCTGGGATTACACATGGCATGGATGAGCTCTACAA
ATAATGAGGATCCCCGGCTTATCGGTCAGTTTCACCTGATTTACGTAAAAACCCGCTTCGGCGGGTTTTT
GCTTTTGGAGGGGCAGAAAGATGAATGACTGTCCACGACGCTATACCCAAAAGAAAGACGAATTCTCTAG
ATATCGCTCAATACTGACCATTTAAATCATACCTGACCTCCATAGCAGAAAGTCAAAAGCCTCCGACCGG
AGGCTTTTGACTTGATCGGCACGTAAGAGGTTCCAACTTTCACCATAATGAAATAAGATCACTACCGGGC
GTATTTTTTGAGTTATCGAGATTTTCAGGAGCTAAGGAAGCTAAAATGAGCCATATTCAACGGGAAACGT
CTTGCTCGAGGCCGCGATTAAATTCCAACATGGATGCTGATTTATATGGGTATAAATGGGCTCGCGATAA
TGTCGGGCAATCAGGTGCGACAATCTATCGATTGTATGGGAAGCCCGATGCGCCAGAGTTGTTTCTGAAA
CATGGCAAAGGTAGCGTTGCCAATGATGTTACAGATGAGATGGTCAGGCTAAACTGGCTGACGGAATTTA
TGCCTCTTCCGACCATCAAGCATTTTATCCGTACTCCTGATGATGCATGGTTACTCACCACTGCGATCCC
AGGGAAAACAGCATTCCAGGTATTAGAAGAATATCCTGATTCAGGTGAAAATATTGTTGATGCGCTGGCA
GTGTTCCTGCGCCGGTTGCATTCGATTCCTGTTTGTAATTGTCCTTTTAACGGCGATCGCGTATTTCGTC
TCGCTCAGGCGCAATCACGAATGAATAACGGTTTGGTTGGTGCGAGTGATTTTGATGACGAGCGTAATGG
CTGGCCTGTTGAACAAGTCTGGAAAGAAATGCATAAGCTTTTGCCATTCTCACCGGATTCAGTCGTCACT
CATGGTGATTTCTCACTTGATAACCTTATTTTTGACGAGGGGAAATTAATAGGTTGTATTGATGTTGGAC
GAGTCGGAATCGCAGACCGATACCAGGATCTTGCCATCCTATGGAACTGCCTCGGTGAGTTTTCTCCTTC
ATTACAGAAACGGCTTTTTCAAAAATATGGTATTGATAATCCTGATATGAATAAATTGCAGTTTCACTTG
ATGCTCGATGAGTTTTTCTGAGGGCCCAAATGTAATCACCTGGCTCACCTTCGGGTGGGCCTTTCTGCGT
TGCTGGCGTTTTTCCATAGGCTCCGCCCCCCTGACGAGCATCACAAAAATCGATGCTCAAGTCAGAGGTG
GCGAAACCCGACAGGACTATAAAGATACCAGGCGTTTCCCCCTGGAAGCTCCCTCGTGCGCTCTCCTGTT
CCGACCCTGCCGCTTACCGGATACCTGTCCGCCTTTCTCCCTTCGGGAAGCGTGGCGCTTTCTCATAGCT
CACGCTGTAGGTATCTCAGTTCGGTGTAGGTCGTTCGCTCCAAGCTGGGCTGTGTGCACGAACCCCCCGT
TCAGCCCGACCGCTGCGCCTTATCCGGTAACTATCGTCTTGAGTCCAACCCGGTAAGACACGACTTATCG
CCACTGGCAGCAGCCACTGGTAACAGGATTAGCAGAGCGAGGTATGTAGGCGGTGCTACAGAGTTCTTGA
AGTGGTGGCCTAACTACGGCTACACTAGAAGAACAGTATTTGGTATCTGCGCTCTGCTGAAGCCAGTTAC
CTCGGAAAAAGAGTTGGTAGCTCTTGATCCGGCAAACAAACCACCGCTGGTAGCGGTGGTTTTTTTGTTT
GCAAGCAGCAGATTACGCGCAGAAAAAAAGGATCTCAAGAAGATCCTTTGATTTTCTACCGAAGAAAGGC
CCACCCGTGAAGGTGAGCCAGTGAGTTGATTG
Features (pLannotate 1.2.2; 7 found; start..end, strand, type, name):
    195..914     +  CDS            Cycle 3 GFP: Cycle 3 GFP (Crameri et al., 1996) mammalian codon-optimized
   1101..1132    +  terminator     tonB terminator: bidirectional E. coli tonB-P14 transcription terminator
   1133..1235    +  promoter       cat promoter: promoter of the E. coli cat gene encoding chloramphenicol acetyltransferase
   1236..2049    +  CDS            KanR (fragment): aminoglycoside phosphotransferase; aph(3')-Ia; confers resistance to kanamycin in bacteria or G418 (Geneticin®) in eukaryotes
   2072..2099    +  terminator     T7Te terminator: phage T7 early transcription terminator
   2111..2698    -  rep_origin     ori: high-copy-number ColE1/pMB1/pBR322/pUC origin of replication
   2720..2749    -  terminator     T3Te terminator: phage T3 early transcription terminator
