[The description below was written by a language model from this plasmid's Addgene catalogue record and pLannotate feature annotations shown in this document.]
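Description:
pHCKan-ytfKp-GFPuv is a small (about 2.8 kb) bacterial expression plasmid built on the pSMART-HC Kan backbone and intended for use in E. coli. It replicates from a high-copy ColE1/pUC-type origin and is selected with kanamycin. The resistance gene is an aph(3')-Ia aminoglycoside phosphotransferase, annotated as driven by a cat promoter. As is typical of this backbone, transcription terminators (tonB, T7Te and T3Te) flank the functional modules. They insulate the cloning region, the marker and the origin from read-through transcription in either direction.

The payload, assembled by Gibson cloning, is the E. coli ytfK promoter placed upstream of GFPuv, which the feature table identifies as the "Cycle 3" GFP variant, a brighter mutant well suited to UV excitation. The promoter itself was not picked up by the automated annotation, but the roughly 190 nt preceding the GFP coding sequence is where it would be expected to lie. According to the record, ytfKp is induced by low phosphate, so GFP stays largely off while phosphate is available and switches on as the medium becomes depleted.

This makes the plasmid a reporter for characterising phosphate-regulated promoter strength and behaviour. It belongs to work on two-stage autoinduction, in which cells first accumulate biomass and then begin expression without an added inducer. The depositor notes that the strain DLF_R002 is used for recombinant protein production with this system but is not needed to propagate the plasmid; a standard cloning strain such as DH5alpha suffices.
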