Addgene plasmid #139085: pHCKan-ytfKp-GFPuv
Purpose: Low phosphate inducible promoter ytfKp for GFP expression
Depositing lab: Michael Lynch. Depositing organization: Duke University. Publication: Media Robustness and Scalability of Phosphate Regulated Promoters Useful for Two-Stage Autoinduction in E. coli. Moreb EA, Ye Z, Efromson JP, Hennigan JN, Menacho-Melgar R, Lynch MD. ACS Synth Biol. 2020 Jun 19;9(6):1483-1486. doi: 10.1021/acssynbio.0c00182. Epub 2020 May 27. PubMed 32353228.
Backbone
  Vector backbone: pSMART-HC Kan
  Vector type: Bacterial Expression
Growth in bacteria
  Bacterial resistance: Kanamycin, 50 μg/mL
  Growth temperature: 37°C
  Growth strain: DH5alpha ; DLF_R002
  Copy number: High Copy
Gene/Insert
  Gene/Insert name: ytfKp-GFPuv
  Species: E. coli
  Cloning method: Gibson Cloning
Terms and licenses: Academic/Nonprofit Terms; Industry Terms: Not Available to Industry
Depositor comments: DLF_R002 is used for recombinant protein production. It is not required to propogate the plasmid.
How to cite: pHCKan-ytfKp-GFPuv was a gift from Michael Lynch (Addgene plasmid # 139085 ; http://n2t.net/addgene:139085 ; RRID:Addgene_139085)
